Addgene plasmid #70833: pFOSGE_COF1B09
Purpose: Gateway entry clone
Depositing lab: Alexander Stark. Depositing organization: Research Institute of Molecular Pathology (IMP). Publication: Transcriptional regulators form diverse groups with context-dependent regulatory functions. Stampfel G, Kazmar T, Frank O, Wienerroither S, Reiter F, Stark A. Nature. 2015 Nov 9. doi: 10.1038/nature15545. PubMed 26550828.
Backbone
  Vector backbone: pDONR221
  Backbone manufacturer: Invitrogen
  Backbone size w/o insert (bp): 4762
  Vector type: Gateway entry vector
Growth in bacteria
  Bacterial resistance: Kanamycin, 50 μg/mL
  Growth temperature: 37°C
  Growth strain: DH5alpha
  Copy number: High Copy
Gene/Insert
  Gene/Insert name: rhi (alt names: FBgn0004400; CG10683, FBtr0086897)
  Species: D. melanogaster (fly)
  Insert size (bp): 1254
  Entrez Gene: rhi (a.k.a. Dmel_CG10683, CG10683, Dmel\CG10683, HP1D, rno)
  Cloning method: Gateway Cloning
  Sequencing primers: 5′ M13-F20; 3′ M13R
Terms and licenses: Academic/Nonprofit Terms; Industry Terms: Not Available to Industry
How to cite: pFOSGE_COF1B09 was a gift from Alexander Stark (Addgene plasmid # 70833 ; http://n2t.net/addgene:70833 ; RRID:Addgene_70833)
