[The description below was written by a language model from this plasmid's Addgene catalogue record.]
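Description:
pFOSGE_COF1B09 is a Gateway entry clone built on the commercial donor vector pDONR221, carrying the Drosophila melanogaster gene rhi (rhino, CG10683, also known as HP1D; transcript FBtr0086897) as an insert of about 1.25 kb. It is a high-copy bacterial plasmid selected with kanamycin. The insert was introduced by Gateway cloning, which in a pDONR-type vector normally means a BP recombination that replaces the donor cassette with the gene of interest and leaves it flanked by attL sites. No feature table accompanies the record, however, so the exact junctions, the presence or absence of a stop codon, and any added tags are not stated. M13 forward and reverse primer sites flank the insert for sequence verification.

As an entry clone, the plasmid is not an expression construct. The record lists no promoter driving rhi, and entry vectors of this kind generally lack one. Its role is to serve as a sequence-verified source of the rhi coding region that can be shuttled by LR recombination into any compatible destination vector, which then supplies the promoter, fusion partners and host-specific elements. The plasmid name and the associated publication, which concerns the context-dependent regulatory functions of transcriptional regulators, suggest that it belongs to a larger collection of fly transcription factor and cofactor clones. The record does not describe the specific downstream assays or destination vectors used.
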