>Addgene plasmid #70833 | pFOSGE_COF1B09 | depositor partial sequence | sequence record 126775 | insert
ATGTCTCGCAACCATCAGCGACCAAATCTTGGTCTGGTCGATGCACCGCCTAATGATCATGTCGAAGAAT
ATGTAGTGGAGAAAATCTTAGGCAAACGGTTTGTTAATGGGCGTCCCCAGGTTCTGGTGAAGTGGAGCGG
TTTTCCGAACGAGAACAACACCTGGGAACCATTGGAAAACGTAGGCAACTGCATGAAGCTGGTCTCCGAC
TTCGAGTCGGAGGTCTTCAGGCTGCATCGGAAGGCCGCGGCTAAATCTGTCGGGAAATCGAAGTCAAGTC
CTAGCAGCAGCGGTCCATTGATCACCGAGAATGGCCCCAGCAGCTCTAAGAAAACACAACAACATTCCAA
GTCGGTGCAGGCAAAAAACACAGCTGGAATGTCGAAGATGAATCAGAAAAAAGGAAAGAATATTAAGAAA
ACGGCGGGAAAAATCAAAGATATTGAAAATTATCCCAAAACTCAGATGCCTAGTACTAGCCAAGTCTCCA
CAGATTCAACTGAAGTTTTCGACGGCAATCCATCAGCCACAACGACGAACATGATTAAGAGTCCCAGGAT
TCAAAGCCTTTTCAGTGATCTGAACTTGATCGAACCCACTAAAGACAAAGATGTGGGGGACACATCTTTA
AAAACGCCTCCCAAATCGCGCCGGCTTATTGAATTTCCTCAACGGGAAGACGCACCATTGTCTTCGAAAC
ATGTGTCTCCTATGCTGATTCGTAAAGAATCCCAACCATTGCAGAGCTCATGTACTGATGATTCGGATTT
GGGTGAATCCTCTTCCAGTATGTCGCTTCCTACAGTATCATCGACCAGCTCTGAGAAATCGATCAAGGTC
ACCAAATCGGAACCTAAAACGCTCGGCCAGATAAAGTTTTCGTCTAGGTCATCCGATGGTGGTCATGCGG
CTTCATCGCTGGGCGCACCAAAAGAAGGGGACATTGGCTTGGATTTATCTGGCAGTGATTCCATGGATTC
CGAAGTGGAGAGCATGCGCCGCTGTCCGCGCCGCAAGCGTAAAAAAACTTACCCGGATTGGAAATTCCCG
GAGATGACGAAACCCTTCGGTGTGAATCGCGGACTGGATCTGGATAAAATTCTCCACTGCTACCAGATGA
ATGACGATCTATTCATGTTTGTCACGTGGAAGGGCTGCTCGTCCATCGATGCAGTGCATATTAATGACAT
TAAGGAAGCGTATCCATTGCAGATAATTAAGTACTTCGAGAGCTTGAGGATCATTGTGCCCAAG
