>Addgene plasmid #70833 | pFOSGE_COF1B09 | addgene partial sequence | sequence record 130853 | M13-F20 5'-TGTAAAACGACGGCCAGT-3'
ATTTTATTTTGACTGATAGTGACCTGTTCGTTGCAACAAATTGATGAGCAATGCTTTTTTATAATGCCAA
CTTTGTACAAAAAAGCAGGCTTCATGTCTCGCAACCATCAGCGACCAAATCTTGGTCTGGTCGATGCACC
GCCTAATGATCATGTCGAAGAATATGTAGTGGAGAAAATCTTAGGCAAACGGTTTGTTAATGGGCGTCCC
CAGGTTCTGGTGAAGTGGAGCGGTTTTCCGAACGAGAACAACACCTGGGAACCATTGGAAAACGTAGGCA
ACTGCATGAAGCTGGTCTCCGACTTCGAGTCGGAGGTCTTCAGGCTGCATCGGAAGGCCGCGGCTAAATC
TGTCGGGAAATCGAAGTCAAGTCCTAGCAGCAGCGGTCCATTGATCACCGAGAATGGCCCCAGCAGCTCT
AAGAAAACACAACAACATTCCAAGTCGGTGCAGGCAAAAAACACAGCTGGAATGTCGAAGATGAATCAGA
AAAAAGGAAAGAATATTAAGAAAACGGCGGGAAAAATCAAAGATATTGAAAATTATCCCAAAACTCAGAT
GCCTAGTACTAGCCAAGTCTCCACAGATTCAACTGAAGTTTTCGACGGCAATCCATCAGCCACAACGACG
AACATGATTAAGAGTCCCAGGATTCAAAGCCTTTTCAGTGATCTGAACTTGATCGAACCCACTAAAGACA
AAGATGTGGGGGACACATCTTTAAA
